>Addgene plasmid #52908 | pSLfa-PUb-MCS | depositor full sequence | sequence record 82420 | pSLfa-PUb-MCS sequence 4896 bps
TCTTCCGCTTCCTCGCTCACTGACTCGCTGCGCTCGGTCGTTCGGCTGCGGCGAGCGGTATCAGCTCACT
CAAAGGCGGTAATACGGTTATCCACAGAATCAGGGGATAACGCAGGAAAGAACATGTGAGCAAAAGGCCA
GCAAAAGGCCAGGAACCGTAAAAAGGCCGCGTTGCTGGCGTTTTTCCATAGGCTCCGCCCCCCTGACGAG
CATCACAAAAATCGACGCTCAAGTCAGAGGTGGCGAAACCCGACAGGACTATAAAGATACCAGGCGTTTC
CCCCTGGAAGCTCCCTCGTGCGCTCTCCTGTTCCGACCCTGCCGCTTACCGGATACCTGTCCGCCTTTCT
CCCTTCGGGAAGCGTGGCGCTTTCTCATAGCTCACGCTGTAGGTATCTCAGTTCGGTGTAGGTCGTTCGC
TCCAAGCTGGGCTGTGTGCACGAACCCCCCGTTCAGCCCGACCGCTGCGCCTTATCCGGTAACTATCGTC
TTGAGTCCAACCCGGTAAGACACGACTTATCGCCACTGGCAGCAGCCACTGGTAACAGGATTAGCAGAGC
GAGGTATGTAGGCGGTGCTACAGAGTTCTTGAAGTGGTGGCCTAACTACGGCTACACTAGAAGAACAGTA
TTTGGTATCTGCGCTCTGCTGAAGCCAGTTACCTTCGGAAAAAGAGTTGGTAGCTCTTGATCCGGCAAAC
AAACCACCGCTGGTAGCGGTGGTTTTTTTGTTTGCAAGCAGCAGATTACGCGCAGAAAAAAAGGATCTCA
AGAAGATCCTTTGATCTTTTCTACGGGGTCTGACGCTCAGTGGAACGAAAACTCACGTTAAGGGATTTTG
GTCATGAGATTATCAAAAAGGATCTTCACCTAGATCCTTTTAAATTAAAAATGAAGTTTTAAATCAATCT
AAAGTATATATGAGTAAACTTGGTCTGACAGTTACCAATGCTTAATCAGTGAGGCACCTATCTCAGCGAT
CTGTCTATTTCGTTCATCCATAGTTGCCTGACTCCCCGTCGTGTAGATAACTACGATACGGGAGGGCTTA
CCATCTGGCCCCAGTGCTGCAATGATACCGCGAGACCCACGCTCACCGGCTCCAGATTTATCAGCAATAA
ACCAGCCAGCCGGAAGGGCCGAGCGCAGAAGTGGTCCTGCAACTTTATCCGCCTCCATCCAGTCTATTAA
TTGTTGCCGGGAAGCTAGAGTAAGTAGTTCGCCAGTTAATAGTTTGCGCAACGTTGTTGCCATTGCTACA
GGCATCGTGGTGTCACGCTCGTCGTTTGGTATGGCTTCATTCAGCTCCGGTTCCCAACGATCAAGGCGAG
TTACATGATCCCCCATGTTGTGCAAAAAAGCGGTTAGCTCCTTCGGTCCTCCGATCGTTGTCAGAAGTAA
GTTGGCCGCAGTGTTATCACTCATGGTTATGGCAGCACTGCATAATTCTCTTACTGTCATGCCATCCGTA
AGATGCTTTTCTGTGACTGGTGAGTACTCAACCAAGTCATTCTGAGAATAGTGTATGCGGCGACCGAGTT
GCTCTTGCCCGGCGTCAATACGGGATAATACCGCGCCACATAGCAGAACTTTAAAAGTGCTCATCATTGG
AAAACGTTCTTCGGGGCGAAAACTCTCAAGGATCTTACCGCTGTTGAGATCCAGTTCGATGTAACCCACT
CGTGCACCCAACTGATCTTCAGCATCTTTTACTTTCACCAGCGTTTCTGGGTGAGCAAAAACAGGAAGGC
AAAATGCCGCAAAAAAGGGAATAAGGGCGACACGGAAATGTTGAATACTCATACTCTTCCTTTTTCAATA
TTATTGAAGCATTTATCAGGGTTATTGTCTCATGAGCGGATACATATTTGAATGTATTTAGAAAAATAAA
CAAATAGGGGTTCCGCGCACATTTCCCCGAAAAGTGCCACCTGACGTCTAAGAAACCATTATTATCATGA
CATTAACCTATAAAAATAGGCGTATCACGAGGCCCTTTCGTCTCGCGCGTTTCGGTGATGACGGTGAAAA
CCTCTGACACATGCAGCTCCCGGAGACGGTCACAGCTTGTCTGTAAGCGGATGCCGGGAGCAGACAAGCC
CGTCAGGGCGCGTCAGCGGGTGTTGGCGGGTGTCGGGGCTGGCTTAACTATGCGGCATCAGAGCAGATTG
TACTGAGAGTGCACCATAAAATTGTAAACGTTAATATTTTGTTAAAATTCGCGTTAAATTTTTGTTAAAT
CAGCTCATTTTTTAACCAATAGGCCGAAATCGGCAAAATCCCTTATAAATCAAAAGAATAGCCCGAGATA
GGGT
[37 nt withheld, positions 2315-2351]
AAAGAACGTGGACTCCAACGTCAAAGG
[141 nt withheld, positions 2379-2519]
G
[142 nt withheld, positions 2521-2662]
TATGCGGTGTGAAATACCGCACAGATGCGTAAGGAGAAAATACCGCATCAGGCGCCATTCGCCATTCAGG
CTGCGCAACTGTTGGGAAGGGCGATCGGTGCGGGCCTCTTCGCTATTACGCCAGCTGGCGAAAGGGGGAT
GTGCTGCAAGGCGATTAAGTTGGGTAACGCCAGGGTTTTCCCAGTCACGACGTTGTAAAACGACGGCCAG
TGCCAAGCTGGCCGGCCTAGGCGCGCCAAGCTTAAGGTGCACGGCCCACGTGGCCACTAGTACTTCTCGA
GCTCTGTACATGTCCGCGGTCGCGACGTACGCGTATCTTTACATGTAGCTTGTGCATTGAATCCAATTAT
AATTTGCCTTGGCACCAGCTGAGCCAGACAAGAAAGAAAGCTTCCCAGAAGTATATCGATTTAGAAGGGT
TGACGTCACTTGCTGACTGCACTAATACAGCAAATGATGCAATTAGAATGATTCAAGTGAAATTCCCAAA
TTACTGATTTTTCTCTGGATTTGGTTATCAGATTACATTCGAAGCTAAGATTAGCTACCGAAATTGTCGA
TCAAATCAGGAAATCCTTTCTCTATCGAAAAAGGCATTCGCACATCTTCCTCTCTATGCCATATACACGA
AGGGTAGGTACATTGACGTCTTTGCCAGAAGTTGAACTGCATCGTTCAAGGTACAGAATGAACGACTAAC
AGACACAAGCACGTTTTGCTGTCCATTCAGACACAGGGATGGTACCCATATTCGATCGATATAGAGCCAT
CCAACCGAACAGAGGTATATGTATGAATGTATTGCTGAAATTTTCTAGAAGTACAACCACCACTACGACA
GTGTCTATAAAACGCCCCTGCAAAGGCGAAACCAGCTCAATCGAATACGTTTCCTAGTGGAGTGAACATT
ACGCGGCCCAAGTAAGCAGTGCCAGTGCAAGTGAAGTGAAGTCTCTAGTGAAAAAGAGTGATCCAATTAG
CCAGAGGAGAAAATTTCAGAGTGAACAAAGCTTTATTCAAAGGACAATTACTATTAAATTGGTGAAAGTG
CATTTCGGTGAAGGGAATCTTCTAGTGAAGGTAGGTAAATTAATTGATGAAATTATAGCTATGAGCGAAA
ACTAGTTTGGTGAATGATTCCTTTGTCTTTGAATGAGCAAACTATTTTCCAAGATGGCGACTATTGAGCT
TTGAGTGATTAGTGAAAATTTGCAACGCAGTTTCATCATCATTGATAAAACCCAATTGTGATTCACAGCG
ATAATCATATTTCGTTGAATCATCGCTACTAATTGAATTAAATTTCTAGAATAATAAGAATAACGTATTT
GCTCCGTCACATATCTAAAATAAATATTTTGATGGTAATTACCCATTAAGGTAATATTAACACATATCGA
GAAAAACCTTGAGGAAATCGTGAAAACTTGAAGATACGCAATTTCAAAACTACGTAGTTCAAAGTCGAAA
ACAAGTTAATTTTTCACTTAAAAGTAGGGCGTTGTTGTGACGTCATCACCTTCAAGTGTATATTTTTCAC
TTGGCCTGCGACTGCAAACGCAGACAAAGCAAAACAAGTTTAAAACCTGTCGTGTCGTGCTCGAAGCCAA
AGGCAATGAATCAATATCAAATGAGAGTTTGCATTTCACAACCAATTACTCAAGCGTTTCCTCGTTTCTT
TTTCTGCTCAACAGAGATTTCAACCATGGCATATGGATCCTGCAGATCTGTCGACGCGGCCGCGACTCTA
GATCATAATCAGCCATACCACATTTGTAGAGGTTTTACTTGCTTTAAAAAACCTCCCACACCTCCCCCTG
AACCTGAAACATAAAATGAATGCAATTGTTGTTGTTAACTTGTTTATTGCAGCTTATAATGGTTACAAAT
AAAGCAATAGCATCACAAATTTCACAAATAAAGCATTTTTTTCACTGCATTCTAGTTGTGGTTTGTCCAA
ACTCATCAATGTATCTTGAATTCGGCCGGCCTAGGCGCGCCAATTCGTAATCATGTCATAGCTGTTTCCT
GTGTGAAATTGTTATCCGCTCACAATTCCACACAACATACGAGCCGGAAGCATAAAGTGTAAAGCCTGGG
GTGCCTAATGAGTGAGCTAACTCACATTAATTGCGTTGCGCTCACTGCCCGCTTTCCAGTCGGGAAACCT
GTCGTGCCAGCTGCATTAATGAATCGGCCAACGCGCGGGGAGAGGCGGTTTGCGTATTGGGCGC
Features (pLannotate 1.2.2; 14 found; start..end, strand, type, name):
    183..771     -  rep_origin     ori: high-copy-number ColE1/pMB1/pBR322/pUC origin of replication
    942..1802    -  CDS            AmpR: β-lactamase; bla; confers resistance to ampicillin, carbenicillin, and related antibiotics
   1803..1907    -  promoter       AmpR promoter: bla
   2002..2037    +  CDS            rop (fragment): Rop protein, which maintains plasmids at low copy number; rop
   2139..2188    +  misc_feature   bom (fragment): basis of mobility region from pBR322
   2264..2644    -  rep_origin     M13 ori (sequence partly withheld): M13 bacteriophage origin of replication; arrow indicates direction of (+) strand synthesis
   2663..2714    +  misc_feature   bom (fragment): basis of mobility region from pBR322
   2720..2874    -  CDS            lacZα (fragment): LacZα fragment of β-galactosidase; lacZ fragment
   4413..4496    +  CDS            large T antigen (fragment): large T antigen from SV40 (simian virus 40)
   4519..4600    +  polyA_signal   SV40 poly(A) signal: SV40 polyadenylation signal
   4701..4717    -  protein_bind   lac operator: The lac repressor binds to the lac operator to inhibit transcription in E. coli. This inhibition can be relieved by adding lactose or isopropyl-β-D-thiogalactopyranoside (IPTG). lac repressor encoded by lacI
   4725..4755    -  promoter       lac promoter: promoter for the E. coli lac operon
   4770..4791    -  protein_bind   CAP binding site: CAP binding activates transcription in the presence of cAMP. E. coli catabolite activator protein
   4804..4896    -  CDS            lacI (fragment): lac repressor; lacI; The lac repressor binds to the lac operator to inhibit transcription in E. coli. This inhibition can be relieved by adding lactose or isopropyl-β-D-thiogalactopyranoside (IPTG).
