[The description below was written by a language model from this plasmid's Addgene catalogue record and pLannotate feature annotations shown in this document.]
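Description:
pSLfa-PUb-MCS is an empty insect expression backbone built on the pSLfa shuttle plasmid. It provides the Aedes aegypti polyubiquitin (PUb) promoter followed by a multiple cloning site, so that an open reading frame of choice can be inserted by restriction cloning and expressed in mosquito or other insect cells. No gene of interest is present. The catalogue lists a backbone size of 3,506 bp, while the full depositor sequence is 4,896 nt; the difference is consistent with the added promoter and terminator cassette, although the record does not break this down.

In E. coli the plasmid replicates from a high-copy ColE1/pUC-type origin and is selected with ampicillin through the β-lactamase gene and its native promoter. An M13 phage origin is also present, along with remnants typical of pUC-derived cloning vectors: fragments of lacZα, lacI, rop and bom, plus the lac promoter, operator and CAP binding site. These appear to be vestigial backbone sequences rather than functional parts of the expression unit.

The automated annotation does not label the PUb promoter or the MCS. They presumably lie in the roughly 1.5 kb unannotated stretch between the lacZα fragment and the SV40-derived sequences, but this placement is an inference. Downstream of that gap sit a short SV40 large T antigen fragment and the SV40 polyadenylation signal, which would terminate and polyadenylate transcripts from an inserted coding sequence. The construct therefore serves as a general-purpose cassette for strong, broadly active polyubiquitin-driven expression in Aedes aegypti. The record does not describe any specific downstream applications.
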