Addgene plasmid #52908: pSLfa-PUb-MCS
Purpose: (Empty Backbone) Aedes aegypti polyubiquitin promoter followed by MCS
Depositing lab: Zach Adelman. Depositing organization: Virginia Polytechnic Institute and State University.
Backbone
  Vector backbone: pSLfa
  Backbone size (bp): 3506
  Vector type: Insect Expression
  Promoter: Ae aegptyi polyubiquitin
Growth in bacteria
  Bacterial resistance: Ampicillin, 100 μg/mL
  Growth temperature: 37°C
  Growth strain: XL1 Blue
  Copy number: Unknown
Gene/Insert
  Cloning method: Restriction Enzyme
  Sequencing primers: 5′ ATTACTcAAGCGTTTCCTCGT; 3′ CTCTACAAATGTGGTATGGC
Terms and licenses: Academic/Nonprofit Terms; Industry Terms: Not Available to Industry
How to cite: pSLfa-PUb-MCS was a gift from Zach Adelman (Addgene plasmid # 52908 ; http://n2t.net/addgene:52908 ; RRID:Addgene_52908)
