>Addgene plasmid #52908 | pSLfa-PUb-MCS | depositor partial sequence | sequence record 82421 | Ae PUb promoter
TATCTTTACATGTAGCTTGTGCATTGAATCCAATTATAATTTGCCTTGGCACCAGCTGAGCCAGACAAGA
AAGAAAGCTTCCCAGAAGTATATCGATTTAGAAGGGTTGACGTCACTTGCTGACTGCACTAATACAGCAA
ATGATGCAATTAGAATGATTCAAGTGAAATTCCCAAATTACTGATTTTTCTCTGGATTTGGTTATCAGAT
TACATTCGAAGCTAAGATTAGCTACCGAAATTGTCGATCAAATCAGGAAATCCTTTCTCTATCGAAAAAG
GCATTCGCACATCTTCCTCTCTATGCCATATACACGAAGGGTAGGTACATTGACGTCTTTGCCAGAAGTT
GAACTGCATCGTTCAAGGTACAGAATGAACGACTAACAGACACAAGCACGTTTTGCTGTCCATTCAGACA
CAGGGATGGTACCCATATTCGATCGATATAGAGCCATCCAACCGAACAGAGGTATATGTATGAATGTATT
GCTGAAATTTTCTAGAAGTACAACCACCACTACGACAGTGTCTATAAAACGCCCCTGCAAAGGCGAAACC
AGCTCAATCGAATACGTTTCCTAGTGGAGTGAACATTACGCGGCCCAAGTAAGCAGTGCCAGTGCAAGTG
AAGTGAAGTCTCTAGTGAAAAAGAGTGATCCAATTAGCCAGAGGAGAAAATTTCAGAGTGAACAAAGCTT
TATTCAAAGGACAATTACTATTAAATTGGTGAAAGTGCATTTCGGTGAAGGGAATCTTCTAGTGAAGGTA
GGTAAATTAATTGATGAAATTATAGCTATGAGCGAAAACTAGTTTGGTGAATGATTCCTTTGTCTTTGAA
TGAGCAAACTATTTTCCAAGATGGCGACTATTGAGCTTTGAGTGATTAGTGAAAATTTGCAACGCAGTTT
CATCATCATTGATAAAACCCAATTGTGATTCACAGCGATAATCATATTTCGTTGAATCATCGCTACTAAT
TGAATTAAATTTCTAGAATAATAAGAATAACGTATTTGCTCCGTCACATATCTAAAATAAATATTTTGAT
GGTAATTACCCATTAAGGTAATATTAACACATATCGAGAAAAACCTTGAGGAAATCGTGAAAACTTGAAG
ATACGCAATTTCAAAACTACGTAGTTCAAAGTCGAAAACAAGTTAATTTTTCACTTAAAAGTAGGGCGTT
GTTGTGACGTCATCACCTTCAAGTGTATATTTTTCACTTGGCCTGCGACTGCAAACGCAGACAAAGCAAA
ACAAGTTTAAAACCTGTCGTGTCGTGCTCGAAGCCAAAGGCAATGAATCAATATCAAATGAGAGTTTGCA
TTTCACAACCAATTACTCAAGCGTTTCCTCGTTTCTTTTTCTGCTCAACAGAGATTTCAAC
