>Addgene plasmid #52908 | pSLfa-PUb-MCS | addgene partial sequence | sequence record 86040 | MoCloF 5'-agcgaggaagcggaagagcg-3'
TGGCCGATTCATTAATGCAGCTGGCACGACAGGTTTCCCGACTGGAAAGCGGGCAGTGAGCGCAACGCAA
TTAATGTGAGTTAGCTCACTCATTAGGCACCCCAGGCTTTACACTTTATGCTTCCGGCTCGTATGTTGTG
TGGAATTGTGAGCGGATAACAATTTCACACAGGAAACAGCTATGACATGATTACGAATTGGCGCGCCTAG
GCCGGCCGAATTCAAGATACATTGATGAGTTTGGACAAACCACAACTAGAATGCAGTGAAAAAAATGCTT
TATTTGTGAAATTTGTGATGCTATTGCTTTATTTGTAACCATTATAAGCTGCAATAAACAAGTTAACAAC
AACAATTGCATTCATTTTATGTTTCAGGTTCAGGGGGAGGTGTGGGAGGTTTTTTAAAGCAAGTAAAACC
TCTACAAATGTGGTATGGCTGATTATGATCTAGAGTCGCGGCCGCGTCGACAGATCTGCAGGATCCATAT
GCCATGGTTGAAATCTCTGTTGAGCAGAAAAAGAAACGAGGAAACGCTTGAGTAATTGGTTGTGAAATGC
AAACTCTCATTTGATATTGATTCATTGCCTTTGGCTTCGAGCACGACACGACAGGTTTTAAACTTGTTTT
GCTTTGTCTGCGTTTGCAGTCGCAGGCCAAGTGAAAAATATACACTTGAAGGTGATGACGTCACAACAAC
GCCCTACTTTTAAGTGAAAAATTAACTTGTTTTCGACTTTGAACTACGTAGTTTTGAAATTGCGTATCTT
CAAGTTTTCACGATTTCCTCAAGGTTTTTCTCGATATGTGTTAATATTACCTTAATGGGTAATTACCATC
AAAATATTTATTTT
