>Addgene plasmid #52908 | pSLfa-PUb-MCS | addgene partial sequence | sequence record 89661 | M13-F20 5'-TGTAAAACGACGGCCAGT-3'
CGCCAAGCTTAAGGTGCACGGCCCACGTGGCCACTAGTACTTCTCGAGCTCTGTACATGTCCGCGGTCGC
GACGTACGCGTATCTTTACATGTAGCTTGTGCATTGAATCCAATTATAATTTGCCTTGGCACCAGCTGAG
CCAGACAAGAAAGAAAGCTTCCCAGAAGTATATCGATTTAGAAGGGTTGACGTCACTTGCTGACTGCACT
AATACAGCAAATGATGCAATTAGAATGATTCAAGTGAAATTCCCAAATTACTGATTTTTCTCTGGATTTG
GTTATCAGATTACATTCGAAGCTAAGATTAGCTACCGAAATTGTCGATCAAATCAGGAAATCCTTTCTCT
ATCGAAAAAGGCATTCGCACATCTTCCTCTCTATGCCATATACACGAAGGGTAGGTACATTGACGTCTTT
GCCAGAAGTTGAACTGCATCGTTCAAGGTACAGAATGAACGACTAACAGACACAAGCACGTTTTGCTGTC
CATTCAGACACAGGGATGGTACCCATATTCGATCGATATAGAGCCATCCAACCGAACAGAGGTATATGTA
TGAATGTATTGCTGAAATTTTCTAGAAGTACAACCACCACTACGACAGTGTCTATAAAACGCCCCTGCAA
AGGCGAAACCAGCTCAATCGAATACGTTTCCTAGTGGAGTGAACATTACGCGGCCCAAGTAAGCAGTGCC
AGTGCAAGTGAAGTGAAGTCTCTAGTGAAAAAGAGTGATCCAATTAGCCAGAGGAGAAAATTTCAGAGTG
AACAAAGCTTTATTCAAAGGACAATTACTATTAAATTGGTGAAAGTGCATTTCGGTGAAGGGAATCTTCT
AGTGAAGGTAGGTAAATTAATTGATGAAATTATAGCTATGAGCGAAAACTAGTTTGGTGAATGATTCCTT
TGTCTTTGAATGAGCAAACTATTTTCCAAGATGGCGACTATTGAGCTTTGAGTGATTAGTGAAAATTTGC
AACGCAGTTTCATCATCATTGATAAAACCCAATTGTGATTCACAGCGATAATCA
